Addgene plasmid #20297: pAAV-EF1a-double floxed-hChR2(H134R)-mCherry-WPRE-HGHpA
Depositing lab: Karl Deisseroth.
Backbone
  Vector backbone: pAAV
  Backbone manufacturer: Stratagene
  Backbone size w/o insert (bp): 5601
  Vector type: Mammalian Expression, AAV
Growth in bacteria
  Bacterial resistance: Ampicillin, 100 μg/mL
  Growth temperature: 37°C
  Growth strain: Stbl3
  Copy number: High Copy
Gene/Insert
  Gene/Insert name: channelrhodopsin-2 (alt names: hChR2; Cop4; chr2)
  Species: C. reinhardtii
  Insert size (bp): 1647
  Mutation: humanized ChR2 gene with histidine 134 changed to arginine, to achieve higher currents
  Promoter: EF1alpha
  Tag / fusion protein: mCherry (C terminal on insert)
  Cloning method: Restriction Enzyme; 5′ cloning site AscI (not destroyed); 3′ cloning site NheI (not destroyed)
  Sequencing primers: 5′ n/a
Terms and licenses: Academic/Nonprofit Terms; Industry Terms: Not Available to Industry
Depositor comments: Please see http://www.optogenetics.org for additional information. Sequence discrepancies found during QC have no functional consequence.
How to cite: pAAV-EF1a-double floxed-hChR2(H134R)-mCherry-WPRE-HGHpA was a gift from Karl Deisseroth (Addgene plasmid # 20297 ; http://n2t.net/addgene:20297 ; RRID:Addgene_20297) For viral preps, please replace (Addgene plasmid # 20297) in the above sentence with: (Addgene viral prep # 20297-AAV1), (Addgene viral prep # 20297-AAV5), (Addgene viral prep # 20297-AAV8), (Addgene viral prep # 20297-AAV9), or (Addgene viral prep # 20297-AAVrg)
