[The description below was written by a language model from this plasmid's Addgene catalogue record and the feature table of its GenBank file.]
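Description:
pAAV-EF1a-double floxed-hChR2(H134R)-mCherry-WPRE-HGHpA is an adeno-associated virus transfer plasmid built on the Stratagene pAAV backbone for Cre-dependent expression of an optogenetic actuator in mammalian cells. It is maintained in E. coli through a high-copy ColE1/pUC-type origin and an ampicillin resistance gene (bla), and it also carries an f1 phage origin. Two AAV2 inverted terminal repeats flank the expression cassette and define the segment that is packaged into recombinant AAV particles. The two sequence records held for the plasmid are about 7.2 kb. They differ by ten bases and are drawn in opposite orientations, but they show the same set of features. The depositor notes that sequence discrepancies found in quality control have no functional consequence.

The payload is a humanized N-terminal fragment of Chlamydomonas reinhardtii channelrhodopsin-2, a blue light-activated cation channel. It carries the H134R substitution, introduced to give larger currents, and is fused at its C terminus to mCherry. The fusion has a Kozak consensus at its start. It sits in inverted (antisense) orientation relative to the human EF-1α promoter, which includes intron A, and is bracketed by pairs of loxP and lox2272 sites arranged head to head (a "double floxed" inverted, or DIO/FLEX, design). Without Cre, no functional sense transcript is made. Where Cre is present, recombination between compatible sites flips the coding sequence into the sense orientation, and excision of one site from each pair then locks it there. A WPRE downstream boosts transcript stability and expression, and the human growth hormone polyadenylation signal terminates the message. The construct is used to restrict light-driven activation, with red fluorescent labelling, to Cre-expressing cell populations.
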