LOCUS       Exported 7251 bp ds-DNA circular SYN 12-MAY-2021
DEFINITION  Cre-activated AAV expression of humanized ChR2 with H134R mutation
            fused to mCherry for optogenetic activation.
ACCESSION   .
VERSION     .
KEYWORDS    pAAV-EF1a-double floxed-hChR2(H134R)-mCherry-WPRE-HGHpA
SOURCE      synthetic DNA construct
  ORGANISM  synthetic DNA construct
REFERENCE   1 (bases 1 to 7251)
  TITLE     Cre-activated AAV expression plasmids
REFERENCE   2 (bases 1 to 7251)
  AUTHORS   .
  TITLE     Direct Submission
  JOURNAL   Exported May 12, 2021 from SnapGene Server 1.1.58
            http://www.snapgene.com
FEATURES             Location/Qualifiers
     source          1..7251
                     /organism="synthetic DNA construct"
                     /mol_type="other DNA"
     rep_origin      complement(62..650)
                     /direction=LEFT
                     /label=ori
                     /note="high-copy-number ColE1/pMB1/pBR322/pUC origin of
                     replication"
     primer_bind     complement(142..161)
                     /label=pBR322ori-F
                     /note="pBR322 origin, forward primer"
     CDS             complement(821..1681)
                     /codon_start=1
                     /gene="bla"
                     /product="beta-lactamase"
                     /label=AmpR
                     /note="confers resistance to ampicillin, carbenicillin, and
                     related antibiotics"
                     /translation="MSIQHFRVALIPFFAAFCLPVFAHPETLVKVKDAEDQLGARVGYI
                     ELDLNSGKILESFRPEERFPMMSTFKVLLCGAVLSRIDAGQEQLGRRIHYSQNDLVEYS
                     PVTEKHLTDGMTVRELCSAAITMSDNTAANLLLTTIGGPKELTAFLHNMGDHVTRLDRW
                     EPELNEAIPNDERDTTMPVAMATTLRKLLTGELLTLASRQQLIDWMEADKVAGPLLRSA
                     LPAGWFIADKSGAGERGSRGIIAALGPDGKPSRIVVIYTTGSQATMDERNRQIAEIGAS
                     LIKHW"
     primer_bind     1444..1463
                     /label=Amp-R
                     /note="Ampicillin resistance gene, reverse primer"
     promoter        complement(1682..1786)
                     /gene="bla"
                     /label=AmpR promoter
     primer_bind     1854..1872
                     /label=pBRforEco
                     /note="pBR322 vectors, upsteam of EcoRI site, forward
                     primer"
     primer_bind     complement(1910..1932)
                     /label=pGEX 3'
                     /note="pGEX vectors, reverse primer"
     primer_bind     2032..2051
                     /label=pRS-marker
                     /note="pRS vectors, use to sequence yeast selectable
                     marker"
     rep_origin      complement(2068..2523)
                     /direction=LEFT
                     /label=f1 ori
                     /note="f1 bacteriophage origin of replication; arrow
                     indicates direction of (+) strand synthesis"
     primer_bind     complement(2205..2226)
                     /label=F1ori-F
                     /note="F1 origin, forward primer"
     primer_bind     2417..2436
                     /label=F1ori-R
                     /note="F1 origin, reverse primer"
     repeat_region   2598..2738
                     /label=AAV2 ITR
                     /note="inverted terminal repeat of adeno-associated virus
                     serotype 2"
     repeat_region   2609..2738
                     /label=AAV2 ITR
     polyA_signal    2778..3254
                     /label=hGH poly(A) signal
                     /note="human growth hormone polyadenylation signal"
     primer_bind     3036..3055
                     /label=hGH-PA-R
                     /note="Human growth hormone terminator, reverse primer"
     misc_feature    3286..3874
                     /label=WPRE
                     /note="woodchuck hepatitis virus posttranscriptional
                     regulatory element"
     CDS             3392..3403
                     /codon_start=1
                     /product="Factor Xa recognition and cleavage site"
                     /label=Factor Xa site
                     /translation="IEGR"
     primer_bind     3801..3821
                     /label=WPRE-R
                     /note="WPRE, reverse primer"
     protein_bind    3899..3932
                     /label=loxP
                     /bound_moiety="Cre recombinase"
                     /note="Cre-mediated recombination occurs in the 8-bp core
                     sequence (GCATACAT)."
     protein_bind    3983..4016
                     /label=lox2272
                     /bound_moiety="Cre recombinase"
                     /note="Cre-mediated recombination occurs in the 8-bp core
                     sequence (GGATACTT). lox2272 sites are compatible with each
                     other, but incompatible with loxP or loxN sites (Lee and
                     Saito, 1988)."
     regulatory      4021..4030
                     /regulatory_class="other"
                     /note="vertebrate consensus sequence for strong initiation
                     of translation (Kozak, 1987)"
     CDS             4027..4953
                     /codon_start=1
                     /product="H134R mutant of an N-terminal fragment of
                     channelrhodopsin-2 from the alga Chlamydomonas reinhardtii
                     (Nagel et al., 2005)"
                     /label=ChR2(H134R)
                     /note="blue light-activated cation channel"
                     /translation="MDYGGALSAVGRELLFVTNPVVVNGSVLVPEDQCYCAGWIESRGT
                     NGAQTASNVLQWLAAGFSILLLMFYAYQTWKSTCGWEEIYVCAIEMVKVILEFFFEFKN
                     PSMLYLATGHRVQWLRYAEWLLTCPVILIRLSNLTGLSNDYSRRTMGLLVSDIGTIVWG
                     ATSAMATGYVKVIFFCLGLCYGANTFFHAAKAYIEGYHTVPKGRCRQVVTGMAWLFFVS
                     WGMFPILFILGPEGFGVLSVYGSTVGHTIIDLMSKNCWGLLGHYLRVLIHEHILIHGDI
                     RKTTKLNIGGTEIEVETLVEDEAEAGAV"
     CDS             4966..5673
                     /codon_start=1
                     /product="monomeric derivative of DsRed fluorescent protein
                     (Shaner et al., 2004)"
                     /label=mCherry
                     /note="mammalian codon-optimized"
                     /translation="VSKGEEDNMAIIKEFMRFKVHMEGSVNGHEFEIEGEGEGRPYEGT
                     QTAKLKVTKGGPLPFAWDILSPQFMYGSKAYVKHPADIPDYLKLSFPEGFKWERVMNFE
                     DGGVVTVTQDSSLQDGEFIYKVKLRGTNFPSDGPVMQKKTMGWEASSERMYPEDGALKG
                     EIKQRLKLKDGGHYDAEVKTTYKAKKPVQLPGAYNVNIKLDITSHNEDYTIVEQYERAE
                     GRHSTGGMDELYK"
     primer_bind     complement(5108..5126)
                     /label=mCherry-R
                     /note="mCherry, reverse primer"
     primer_bind     5376..5395
                     /label=mCherry-F
                     /note="mCherry, forward primer"
     protein_bind    complement(5685..5718)
                     /label=loxP
                     /bound_moiety="Cre recombinase"
                     /note="Cre-mediated recombination occurs in the 8-bp core
                     sequence (GCATACAT)."
     protein_bind    complement(5769..5802)
                     /label=lox2272
                     /bound_moiety="Cre recombinase"
                     /note="Cre-mediated recombination occurs in the 8-bp core
                     sequence (GGATACTT). lox2272 sites are compatible with each
                     other, but incompatible with loxP or loxN sites (Lee and
                     Saito, 1988)."
     promoter        complement(5833..7010)
                     /label=EF-1-alpha promoter
                     /note="strong constitutive promoter for human elongation
                     factor EF-1-alpha"
     intron          5842..6779
                     /label=EF-1-alpha intron A
                     /note="intron upstream of the start codon of human
                     EF-1-alpha"
     primer_bind     complement(5865..5885)
                     /label=EF1a-F
                     /note="Human elongation factor-1a promoter, forward primer"
     repeat_region   7111..7251
                     /label=AAV2 ITR
                     /note="inverted terminal repeat of adeno-associated virus
                     serotype 2"
     repeat_region   7111..7240
                     /label=AAV2 ITR
ORIGIN
        1 acatgtgagc aaaaggccag caaaaggcca ggaaccgtaa aaaggccgcg ttgctggcgt
       61 ttttccatag gctccgcccc cctgacgagc atcacaaaaa tcgacgctca agtcagaggt
      121 ggcgaaaccc gacaggacta taaagatacc aggcgtttcc ccctggaagc tccctcgtgc
      181 gctctcctgt tccgaccctg ccgcttaccg gatacctgtc cgcctttctc ccttcgggaa
      241 gcgtggcgct ttctcatagc tcacgctgta ggtatctcag ttcggtgtag gtcgttcgct
      301 ccaagctggg ctgtgtgcac gaaccccccg ttcagcccga ccgctgcgcc ttatccggta
      361 actatcgtct tgagtccaac ccggtaagac acgacttatc gccactggca gcagccactg
      421 gtaacaggat tagcagagcg aggtatgtag gcggtgctac agagttcttg aagtggtggc
      481 ctaactacgg ctacactaga aggacagtat ttggtatctg cgctctgctg aagccagtta
      541 ccttcggaaa aagagttggt agctcttgat ccggcaaaca aaccaccgct ggtagcggtg
      601 gtttttttgt ttgcaagcag cagattacgc gcagaaaaaa aggatctcaa gaagatcctt
      661 tgatcttttc tacggggtct gacgctcagt ggaacgaaaa ctcacgttaa gggattttgg
      721 tcatgagatt atcaaaaagg atcttcacct agatcctttt aaattaaaaa tgaagtttta
      781 aatcaatcta aagtatatat gagtaaactt ggtctgacag ttaccaatgc ttaatcagtg
      841 aggcacctat ctcagcgatc tgtctatttc gttcatccat agttgcctga ctccccgtcg
      901 tgtagataac tacgatacgg gagggcttac catctggccc cagtgctgca atgataccgc
      961 gagacccacg ctcaccggct ccagatttat cagcaataaa ccagccagcc ggaagggccg
     1021 agcgcagaag tggtcctgca actttatccg cctccatcca gtctattaat tgttgccggg
     1081 aagctagagt aagtagttcg ccagttaata gtttgcgcaa cgttgttgcc attgctacag
     1141 gcatcgtggt gtcacgctcg tcgtttggta tggcttcatt cagctccggt tcccaacgat
     1201 caaggcgagt tacatgatcc cccatgttgt gcaaaaaagc ggttagctcc ttcggtcctc
     1261 cgatcgttgt cagaagtaag ttggccgcag tgttatcact catggttatg gcagcactgc
     1321 ataattctct tactgtcatg ccatccgtaa gatgcttttc tgtgactggt gagtactcaa
     1381 ccaagtcatt ctgagaatag tgtatgcggc gaccgagttg ctcttgcccg gcgtcaatac
     1441 gggataatac cgcgccacat agcagaactt taaaagtgct catcattgga aaacgttctt
     1501 cggggcgaaa actctcaagg atcttaccgc tgttgagatc cagttcgatg taacccactc
     1561 gtgcacccaa ctgatcttca gcatctttta ctttcaccag cgtttctggg tgagcaaaaa
     1621 caggaaggca aaatgccgca aaaaagggaa taagggcgac acggaaatgt tgaatactca
     1681 tactcttcct ttttcaatat tattgaagca tttatcaggg ttattgtctc atgagcggat
     1741 acatatttga atgtatttag aaaaataaac aaataggggt tccgcgcaca tttccccgaa
     1801 aagtgccacc tgacgtctaa gaaaccatta ttatcatgac attaacctat aaaaataggc
     1861 gtatcacgag gccctttcgt ctcgcgcgtt tcggtgatga cggtgaaaac ctctgacaca
     1921 tgcagctccc ggagacggtc acagcttgtc tgtaagcgga tgccgggagc agacaagccc
     1981 gtcagggcgc gtcagcgggt gttggcgggt gtcggggctg gcttaactat gcggcatcag
     2041 agcagattgt actgagagtg caccataaaa ttgtaaacgt taatattttg ttaaaattcg
     2101 cgttaaattt ttgttaaatc agctcatttt ttaaccaata ggccgaaatc ggcaaaatcc
     2161 cttataaatc aaaagaatag cccgagatag ggttgagtgt tgttccagtt tggaacaaga
     2221 gtccactatt aaagaacgtg gactccaacg tcaaaggnnn nnnnnnnnnn nnnnnnnnnn
     2281 nnnnnnnnnn nnnnnnnnnn nnnnnnnnnn nnnnnnnnnn nnnnnnnnnn nnnnnnnnnn
     2341 nnnnnnnnnn nnnnnnnnnn nnnnnnnnnn nnnnnnnnnn nnnnnnnnnn nnnnnnnngn
     2401 nnnnnnnnnn nnnnnnnnnn nnnnnnnnnn nnnnnnnnnn nnnnnnnnnn nnnnnnnnnn
     2461 nnnnnnnnnn nnnnnnnnnn nnnnnnnnnn nnnnnnnnnn nnnnnnnnnn nnnnnnnnnn
     2521 nnnnnnnnnn nnnnnnnnnn ntatgcggtg tgaaataccg cacagatgcg taaggagaaa
     2581 ataccgcatc aggcgcccct gcaggcagct gcgcgctcgc tcgctcactg aggccgcccg
     2641 ggcaaagccc gggcgtcggg cgacctttgg tcgcccggcc tcagtgagcg agcgagcgcg
     2701 cagagaggga gtggccaact ccatcactag gggttcctgc ggccgctcgg tccgcacgtg
     2761 gttacctaca aaatcagaag gacagggaag ggagcagtgg ttcacgcctg taatcccagc
     2821 aatttgggag gccaaggtgg gtagatcacc tgagattagg agttggagac cagcctggcc
     2881 aatatggtga aaccccgtct ctaccaaaaa aacaaaaatt agctgagcct ggtcatgcat
     2941 gcctggaatc ccaacaactc gggaggctga ggcaggagaa tcgcttgaac ccaggaggcg
     3001 gagattgcag tgagccaaga ttgtgccact gcactccagc ttggttccca atagaccccg
     3061 caggccctac aggttgtctt cccaacttgc cccttgctcc ataccacccc cctccacccc
     3121 ataatattat agaaggacac ctagtcagac aaaatgatgc aacttaattt tattaggaca
     3181 aggctggtgg gcactggagt ggcaacttcc agggccagga gaggcactgg ggaggggtca
     3241 cagggatgcc acccgtagat ctctcgagca gcgctcggta tcgatgcggg gaggcggccc
     3301 aaagggagat ccgactcgtc tgagggcgaa ggcgaagacg cggaagaggc cgcagagccg
     3361 gcagcaggcc gcgggaagga aggtccgctg gattgagggc cgaagggacg tagcagaagg
     3421 acgtcccgcg cagaatccag gtggcaacat aggcgagcag ccaaggaaag gacgatgatt
     3481 tccccgacaa caccacggaa ttgtcagtgc ccaacagccg agcccctgtc cagcagcggg
     3541 caaggcaggc ggcgatgagt tccgccgtgg caatagggag ggggaaagcg aaagtcccgg
     3601 aaaggagctg acaggtggtg gcaatgcccc aaccagtggg ggttgcgtca gcaaacacag
     3661 tgcacaccac gccacgttgc ctgacaacgg gccacaactc ctcataaaga gacagcaacc
     3721 aggatttata caaggaggag aaaatgaaag ccatacggga agcaatagca tgatacaaag
     3781 gcattaaagc agcgtatcca catagcgtaa aaggagcaac atagttaaga ataccagtca
     3841 atctttcaca aattttgtaa tccagaggtt gattatcgat aagcttgata tcgaattcat
     3901 aacttcgtat agcatacatt atacgaagtt attctttgca ccattctaaa gaataacagt
     3961 gataatttct gggttaaggc aaataacttc gtataggata ctttatacga agttatgcta
     4021 gccaccatgg actatggcgg cgctttgtct gccgtcggac gcgaactttt gttcgttact
     4081 aatcctgtgg tggtgaacgg gtccgtcctg gtccctgagg atcaatgtta ctgtgccgga
     4141 tggattgaat ctcgcggcac gaacggcgct cagaccgcgt caaatgtcct gcagtggctt
     4201 gcagcaggat tcagcatttt gctgctgatg ttctatgcct accaaacctg gaaatctaca
     4261 tgcggctggg aggagatcta tgtgtgcgcc attgaaatgg ttaaggtgat tctcgagttc
     4321 ttttttgagt ttaagaatcc ctctatgctc taccttgcca caggacaccg ggtgcagtgg
     4381 ctgcgctatg cagagtggct gctcacttgt cctgtcatcc ttatccgcct gagcaacctc
     4441 accggcctga gcaacgacta cagcaggaga accatgggac tccttgtctc agacatcggg
     4501 actatcgtgt ggggggctac cagcgccatg gcaaccggct atgttaaagt catcttcttt
     4561 tgtcttggat tgtgctatgg cgcgaacaca ttttttcacg ccgccaaagc atatatcgag
     4621 ggttatcata ctgtgccaaa gggtcggtgc cgccaggtcg tgaccggcat ggcatggctg
     4681 tttttcgtga gctggggtat gttcccaatt ctcttcattt tggggcccga aggttttggc
     4741 gtcctgagcg tctatggctc caccgtaggt cacacgatta ttgatctgat gagtaaaaat
     4801 tgttgggggt tgttgggaca ctacctgcgc gtcctgatcc acgagcacat attgattcac
     4861 ggagatatcc gcaaaaccac caaactgaac atcggcggaa cggagatcga ggtcgagact
     4921 ctcgtcgaag acgaagccga ggccggagcc gtgccagcgg ccgccgtgag caagggcgag
     4981 gaggataaca tggccatcat caaggagttc atgcgcttca aggtgcacat ggagggctcc
     5041 gtgaacggcc acgagttcga gatcgagggc gagggcgagg gccgccccta cgagggcacc
     5101 cagaccgcca agctgaaggt gaccaagggt ggccccctgc ccttcgcctg ggacatcctg
     5161 tcccctcagt tcatgtacgg ctccaaggcc tacgtgaagc accccgccga catccccgac
     5221 tacttgaagc tgtccttccc cgagggcttc aagtgggagc gcgtgatgaa cttcgaggac
     5281 ggcggcgtgg tgaccgtgac ccaggactcc tccctgcagg acggcgagtt catctacaag
     5341 gtgaagctgc gcggcaccaa cttcccctcc gacggccccg taatgcagaa gaagaccatg
     5401 ggctgggagg cctcctccga gcggatgtac cccgaggacg gcgccctgaa gggcgagatc
     5461 aagcagaggc tgaagctgaa ggacggcggc cactacgacg ctgaggtcaa gaccacctac
     5521 aaggccaaga agcccgtgca gctgcccggc gcctacaacg tcaacatcaa gttggacatc
     5581 acctcccaca acgaggacta caccatcgtg gaacagtacg aacgcgccga gggccgccac
     5641 tccaccggcg gcatggacga gctgtacaag taatagggcg cgccataact tcgtataatg
     5701 tatgctatac gaagttatta agaggtttca tattgctaat agcagctaca atccagctac
     5761 cattctgcat aacttcgtat aaagtatcct atacgaagtt attccggagt cgactctaga
     5821 ggatccggta cctcacgaca cctgaaatgg aagaaaaaaa ctttgaacca ctgtctgagg
     5881 cttgagaatg aaccaagatc caaactcaaa aagggcaaat tccaaggaga attacatcaa
     5941 gtgccaagct ggcctaactt cagtctccac ccactcagtg tggggaaact ccatcgcata
     6001 aaacccctcc ccccaaccta aagacgacgt actccaaaag ctcgagaact aatcgaggtg
     6061 cctggacggc gcccggtact ccgtggagtc acatgaagcg acggctgagg acggaaaggc
     6121 ccttttcctt tgtgtgggtg actcacccgc ccgctctccc gagcgccgcg tcctccattt
     6181 tgagctccct gcagcagggc cgggaagcgg ccatctttcc gctcacgcaa ctggtgccga
     6241 ccgggccagc cttgccgccc agggcggggc gatacacggc ggcgcgaggc caggcaccag
     6301 agcaggccgg ccagcttgag actacccccg tccgattctc ggtggccgcg ctcgcaggcc
     6361 ccgcctcgcc gaacatgtgc gctgggacgc acgggccccg tcgccgcccg cggccccaaa
     6421 aaccgaaata ccagtgtgca gatcttggcc cgcatttaca agactatctt gccagaaaaa
     6481 aagcgtcgca gcaggtcatc aaaaatttta aatggctaga gacttatcga aagcagcgag
     6541 acaggcgcga aggtgccacc agattcgcac gcggcggccc cagcgcccag gccaggcctc
     6601 aactcaagca cgaggcgaag gggctcctta agcgcaaggc ctcgaactct cccacccact
     6661 tccaacccga agctcgggat caagaatcac gtactgcagc cagtggaagt aattcaaggc
     6721 acgcaagggc cataacccgt aaagaggcca ggcccgcggg aaccacacac ggcacttacc
     6781 tgtgttctgg cggcaaaccc gttgcgaaaa agaacgttca cggcgactac tgcacttata
     6841 tacggttctc ccccaccctc gggaaaaagg cggagccagt acacgacatc actttcccag
     6901 tttaccccgc gccaccttct ctaggcaccg gttcaattgc cgacccctcc ccccaacttc
     6961 tcggggactg tgggcgatgt gcgctctgcc cactgacggg caccggagcc aattcccact
     7021 cctttcaaga cctagaaggt ccattagctg caaagattcc tctctgttta aaactttatc
     7081 catctttgca aagcttacgc gtgcggccgc aggaacccct agtgatggag ttggccactc
     7141 cctctctgcg cgctcgctcg ctcactgagg ccgggcgacc aaaggtcgcc cgacgcccgg
     7201 gctttgcccg ggcggcctca gtgagcgagc gagcgcgcag ctgcctgcag g
//
