LOCUS       Exported 7241 bp ds-DNA circular SYN 14-FEB-2022
DEFINITION  Cre-activated AAV expression of humanized ChR2 with H134R mutation
            fused to mCherry for optogenetic activation.
ACCESSION   .
VERSION     .
KEYWORDS    pAAV-EF1a-double floxed-hChR2(H134R)-mCherry-WPRE-HGHpA
SOURCE      synthetic DNA construct
  ORGANISM  synthetic DNA construct
REFERENCE   1 (bases 1 to 7241)
  TITLE     Cre-activated AAV expression plasmids
REFERENCE   2 (bases 1 to 7241)
  AUTHORS   .
  TITLE     Direct Submission
  JOURNAL   Exported Feb 14, 2022 from SnapGene Server 1.1.58
            http://www.snapgene.com
FEATURES             Location/Qualifiers
     source          1..7241
                     /organism="synthetic DNA construct"
                     /mol_type="other DNA"
     rep_origin      87..542
                     /direction=RIGHT
                     /label=f1 ori
                     /note="f1 bacteriophage origin of replication; arrow
                     indicates direction of (+) strand synthesis"
     primer_bind     complement(174..193)
                     /label=F1ori-R
                     /note="F1 origin, reverse primer"
     primer_bind     384..405
                     /label=F1ori-F
                     /note="F1 origin, forward primer"
     primer_bind     complement(559..578)
                     /label=pRS-marker
                     /note="pRS vectors, use to sequence yeast selectable
                     marker"
     primer_bind     678..700
                     /label=pGEX 3'
                     /note="pGEX vectors, reverse primer"
     primer_bind     complement(738..756)
                     /label=pBRforEco
                     /note="pBR322 vectors, upsteam of EcoRI site, forward
                     primer"
     promoter        824..928
                     /gene="bla"
                     /label=AmpR promoter
     CDS             929..1789
                     /codon_start=1
                     /gene="bla"
                     /product="beta-lactamase"
                     /label=AmpR
                     /note="confers resistance to ampicillin, carbenicillin, and
                     related antibiotics"
                     /translation="MSIQHFRVALIPFFAAFCLPVFAHPETLVKVKDAEDQLGARVGYI
                     ELDLNSGKILESFRPEERFPMMSTFKVLLCGAVLSRIDAGQEQLGRRIHYSQNDLVEYS
                     PVTEKHLTDGMTVRELCSAAITMSDNTAANLLLTTIGGPKELTAFLHNMGDHVTRLDRW
                     EPELNEAIPNDERDTTMPVAMATTLRKLLTGELLTLASRQQLIDWMEADKVAGPLLRSA
                     LPAGWFIADKSGAGERGSRGIIAALGPDGKPSRIVVIYTTGSQATMDERNRQIAEIGAS
                     LIKHW"
     primer_bind     complement(1147..1166)
                     /label=Amp-R
                     /note="Ampicillin resistance gene, reverse primer"
     rep_origin      1960..2548
                     /direction=RIGHT
                     /label=ori
                     /note="high-copy-number ColE1/pMB1/pBR322/pUC origin of
                     replication"
     primer_bind     2449..2468
                     /label=pBR322ori-F
                     /note="pBR322 origin, forward primer"
     repeat_region   2610..2739
                     /label=AAV2 ITR (alternate)
                     /note="Functional equivalent of wild-type AAV2 ITR"
     promoter        2840..4018
                     /label=EF-1-alpha promoter
                     /note="strong constitutive promoter for human elongation
                     factor EF-1-alpha"
     intron          3071..4009
                     /label=EF-1-alpha intron A
                     /note="intron upstream of the start codon of human
                     EF-1-alpha"
     primer_bind     3966..3986
                     /label=EF1a-F
                     /note="Human elongation factor-1a promoter, forward primer"
     protein_bind    4049..4082
                     /label=lox2272
                     /bound_moiety="Cre recombinase"
                     /note="Cre-mediated recombination occurs in the 8-bp core
                     sequence (GGATACTT). lox2272 sites are compatible with each
                     other, but incompatible with loxP or loxN sites (Lee and
                     Saito, 1988)."
     protein_bind    4133..4166
                     /label=loxP
                     /bound_moiety="Cre recombinase"
                     /note="Cre-mediated recombination occurs in the 8-bp core
                     sequence (GCATACAT)."
     CDS             complement(4178..4885)
                     /codon_start=1
                     /product="monomeric derivative of DsRed fluorescent protein
                     (Shaner et al., 2004)"
                     /label=mCherry
                     /note="mammalian codon-optimized"
                     /translation="VSKGEEDNMAIIKEFMRFKVHMEGSVNGHEFEIEGEGEGRPYEGT
                     QTAKLKVTKGGPLPFAWDILSPQFMYGSKAYVKHPADIPDYLKLSFPEGFKWERVMNFE
                     DGGVVTVTQDSSLQDGEFIYKVKLRGTNFPSDGPVMQKKTMGWEASSERMYPEDGALKG
                     EIKQRLKLKDGGHYDAEVKTTYKAKKPVQLPGAYNVNIKLDITSHNEDYTIVEQYERAE
                     GRHSTGGMDELYK"
     primer_bind     complement(4456..4475)
                     /label=mCherry-F
                     /note="mCherry, forward primer"
     primer_bind     4725..4743
                     /label=mCherry-R
                     /note="mCherry, reverse primer"
     CDS             complement(4898..5824)
                     /codon_start=1
                     /product="H134R mutant of an N-terminal fragment of
                     channelrhodopsin-2 from the alga Chlamydomonas reinhardtii
                     (Nagel et al., 2005)"
                     /label=ChR2(H134R)
                     /note="blue light-activated cation channel"
                     /translation="MDYGGALSAVGRELLFVTNPVVVNGSVLVPEDQCYCAGWIESRGT
                     NGAQTASNVLQWLAAGFSILLLMFYAYQTWKSTCGWEEIYVCAIEMVKVILEFFFEFKN
                     PSMLYLATGHRVQWLRYAEWLLTCPVILIRLSNLTGLSNDYSRRTMGLLVSDIGTIVWG
                     ATSAMATGYVKVIFFCLGLCYGANTFFHAAKAYIEGYHTVPKGRCRQVVTGMAWLFFVS
                     WGMFPILFILGPEGFGVLSVYGSTVGHTIIDLMSKNCWGLLGHYLRVLIHEHILIHGDI
                     RKTTKLNIGGTEIEVETLVEDEAEAGAV"
     regulatory      5821..5830
                     /regulatory_class="other"
                     /note="vertebrate consensus sequence for strong initiation
                     of translation (Kozak, 1987)"
     protein_bind    complement(5835..5868)
                     /label=lox2272
                     /bound_moiety="Cre recombinase"
                     /note="Cre-mediated recombination occurs in the 8-bp core
                     sequence (GGATACTT). lox2272 sites are compatible with each
                     other, but incompatible with loxP or loxN sites (Lee and
                     Saito, 1988)."
     protein_bind    complement(5919..5952)
                     /label=loxP
                     /bound_moiety="Cre recombinase"
                     /note="Cre-mediated recombination occurs in the 8-bp core
                     sequence (GCATACAT)."
     misc_feature    5977..6565
                     /label=WPRE
                     /note="woodchuck hepatitis virus posttranscriptional
                     regulatory element"
     primer_bind     complement(6030..6050)
                     /label=WPRE-R
                     /note="WPRE, reverse primer"
     CDS             complement(6448..6459)
                     /codon_start=1
                     /product="Factor Xa recognition and cleavage site"
                     /label=Factor Xa site
                     /translation="IEGR"
     polyA_signal    6597..7073
                     /label=hGH poly(A) signal
                     /note="human growth hormone polyadenylation signal"
     primer_bind     complement(6796..6815)
                     /label=hGH-PA-R
                     /note="Human growth hormone terminator, reverse primer"
     repeat_region   7113..12
                     /label=AAV2 ITR
                     /note="inverted terminal repeat of adeno-associated virus
                     serotype 2"
     repeat_region   7113..1
                     /label=AAV2 ITR
ORIGIN
        1 gctgcctgca ggggcgcctg atgcggtatt ttctccttac gcatctgtgc ggtatttcac
       61 accgcatann nnnnnnnnnn nnnnnnnnnn nnnnnnnnnn nnnnnnnnnn nnnnnnnnnn
      121 nnnnnnnnnn nnnnnnnnnn nnnnnnnnnn nnnnnnnnnn nnntnnnnnn nnnnnnnnnn
      181 nnnnnnnnnn nnnnnnnnnn nnnnnnnnnn cnnnnnnnnn nnnnnnnnnn nnnnnnnnnn
      241 nnnnnnnnnn nnnnnnnnnn nnnnnnnnnn nnnnnnnnnn nnnnnnnnnn nnnnnnnnnn
      301 nnnnnnnnnn nnnnnnnnnn nnnnnnnnnn nnnnnnnnnn nnnnnnnnnn nncctttgac
      361 gttggagtcc acgttcttta atagtggact cttgttccaa actggaacaa cactcaactc
      421 tatctcgggc tattcttttg atttataagg gattttgccg atttcggtct attggttaaa
      481 aaatgagctg atttaacaaa aatttaacgc gaattttaac aaaatattaa cgtttacaat
      541 tttatggtgc actctcagta caatctgctc tgatgccgca tagttaagcc agccccgaca
      601 cccgccaaca cccgctgacg cgccctgacg ggcttgtctg ctcccggcat ccgcttacag
      661 acaagctgtg accgtctccg ggagctgcat gtgtcagagg ttttcaccgt catcaccgaa
      721 acgcgcgaga cgaaagggcc tcgtgatacg cctattttta taggttaatg tcatgataat
      781 aatggtttct tagacgtcag gtggcacttt tcggggaaat gtgcgcggaa cccctatttg
      841 tttatttttc taaatacatt caaatatgta tccgctcatg agacaataac cctgataaat
      901 gcttcaataa tattgaaaaa ggaagagtat gagtattcaa catttccgtg tcgcccttat
      961 tccctttttt gcggcatttt gccttcctgt ttttgctcac ccagaaacgc tggtgaaagt
     1021 aaaagatgct gaagatcagt tgggtgcacg agtgggttac atcgaactgg atctcaacag
     1081 cggtaagatc cttgagagtt ttcgccccga agaacgtttt ccaatgatga gcacttttaa
     1141 agttctgcta tgtggcgcgg tattatcccg tattgacgcc gggcaagagc aactcggtcg
     1201 ccgcatacac tattctcaga atgacttggt tgagtactca ccagtcacag aaaagcatct
     1261 tacggatggc atgacagtaa gagaattatg cagtgctgcc ataaccatga gtgataacac
     1321 tgcggccaac ttacttctga caacgatcgg aggaccgaag gagctaaccg cttttttgca
     1381 caacatgggg gatcatgtaa ctcgccttga tcgttgggaa ccggagctga atgaagccat
     1441 accaaacgac gagcgtgaca ccacgatgcc tgtagcaatg gcaacaacgt tgcgcaaact
     1501 attaactggc gaactactta ctctagcttc ccggcaacaa ttaatagact ggatggaggc
     1561 ggataaagtt gcaggaccac ttctgcgctc ggcccttccg gctggctggt ttattgctga
     1621 taaatctgga gccggtgagc gtgggtctcg cggtatcatt gcagcactgg ggccagatgg
     1681 taagccctcc cgtatcgtag ttatctacac gacggggagt caggcaacta tggatgaacg
     1741 aaatagacag atcgctgaga taggtgcctc actgattaag cattggtaac tgtcagacca
     1801 agtttactca tatatacttt agattgattt aaaacttcat ttttaattta aaaggatcta
     1861 ggtgaagatc ctttttgata atctcatgac caaaatccct taacgtgagt tttcgttcca
     1921 ctgagcgtca gaccccgtag aaaagatcaa aggatcttct tgagatcctt tttttctgcg
     1981 cgtaatctgc tgcttgcaaa caaaaaaacc accgctacca gcggtggttt gtttgccgga
     2041 tcaagagcta ccaactcttt ttccgaaggt aactggcttc agcagagcgc agataccaaa
     2101 tactgttctt ctagtgtagc cgtagttagg ccaccacttc aagaactctg tagcaccgcc
     2161 tacatacctc gctctgctaa tcctgttacc agtggctgct gccagtggcg ataagtcgtg
     2221 tcttaccggg ttggactcaa gacgatagtt accggataag gcgcagcggt cgggctgaac
     2281 ggggggttcg tgcacacagc ccagcttgga gcgaacgacc tacaccgaac tgagatacct
     2341 acagcgtgag ctatgagaaa gcgccacgct tcccgaaggg agaaaggcgg acaggtatcc
     2401 ggtaagcggc agggtcggaa caggagagcg cacgagggag cttccagggg gaaacgcctg
     2461 gtatctttat agtcctgtcg ggtttcgcca cctctgactt gagcgtcgat ttttgtgatg
     2521 ctcgtcaggg gggcggagcc tatggaaaaa cgccagcaac gcggcctttt tacggttcct
     2581 ggccttttgc tggccttttg ctcacatgtc ctgcaggcag ctgcgcgctc gctcgctcac
     2641 tgaggccgcc cgggcgtcgg gcgacctttg gtcgcccggc ctcagtgagc gagcgagcgc
     2701 gcagagaggg agtggccaac tccatcacta ggggttcctg cggccgcacg cgtaagcttt
     2761 gcaaagatgg ataaagtttt aaacagagag gaatctttgc agctaatgga ccttctaggt
     2821 cttgaaagga gtgggaattg gctccggtgc ccgtcagtgg gcagagcgca catcgcccac
     2881 agtccccgag aagttggggg gaggggtcgg caattgaacc ggtgcctaga gaaggtggcg
     2941 cggggtaaac tgggaaagtg atgtcgtgta ctggctccgc ctttttcccg agggtggggg
     3001 agaaccgtat ataagtgcag tagtcgccgt gaacgttctt tttcgcaacg ggtttgccgc
     3061 cagaacacag gtaagtgccg tgtgtggttc ccgcgggcct ggcctcttta cgggttatgg
     3121 cccttgcgtg ccttgaatta cttccacctg gctgcagtac gtgattcttg atcccgagct
     3181 tcgggttgga agtgggtggg agagttcgag gccttgcgct taaggagccc cttcgcctcg
     3241 tgcttgagtt gaggcctggc ctgggcgctg gggccgccgc gtgcgaatct ggtggcacct
     3301 tcgcgcctgt ctcgctgctt tcgataagtc tctagccatt taaaattttt gatgacctgc
     3361 tgcgacgctt tttttctggc aagatagtct tgtaaatgcg ggccaagatc tgcacactgg
     3421 tatttcggtt tttggggccg cgggcggcga cggggcccgt gcgtcccagc gcacatgttc
     3481 ggcgaggcgg ggcctgcgag cgcggccacc gagaatcgga cgggggtagt ctcaagctgg
     3541 ccggcctgct ctggtgcctg gcctcgcgcc gccgtgtatc gccccgccct gggcggcaag
     3601 gctggcccgg tcggcaccag ttgcgtgagc ggaaagatgg ccgcttcccg gccctgctgc
     3661 agggagctca aaatggagga cgcggcgctc gggagagcgg gcgggtgagt cacccacaca
     3721 aaggaaaagg gcctttccgt cctcagccgt cgcttcatgt gactccacgg agtaccgggc
     3781 gccgtccagg cacctcgatt agttctcgag cttttggagt acgtcgtctt taggttgggg
     3841 ggaggggttt tatgcgatgg agtttcccca cactgagtgg gtggagactg aagttaggcc
     3901 agcttggcac ttgatgtaat tctccttgga atttgccctt tttgagtttg gatcttggtt
     3961 cattctcaag cctcagacag tggttcaaag tttttttctt ccatttcagg tgtcgtgagg
     4021 taccggatcc tctagagtcg actccggaat aacttcgtat aggatacttt atacgaagtt
     4081 atgcagaatg gtagctggat tgtagctgct attagcaata tgaaacctct taataacttc
     4141 gtatagcata cattatacga agttatggcg cgccctatta cttgtacagc tcgtccatgc
     4201 cgccggtgga gtggcggccc tcggcgcgtt cgtactgttc cacgatggtg tagtcctcgt
     4261 tgtgggaggt gatgtccaac ttgatgttga cgttgtaggc gccgggcagc tgcacgggct
     4321 tcttggcctt gtaggtggtc ttgacctcag cgtcgtagtg gccgccgtcc ttcagcttca
     4381 gcctctgctt gatctcgccc ttcagggcgc cgtcctcggg gtacatccgc tcggaggagg
     4441 cctcccagcc catggtcttc ttctgcatta cggggccgtc ggaggggaag ttggtgccgc
     4501 gcagcttcac cttgtagatg aactcgccgt cctgcaggga ggagtcctgg gtcacggtca
     4561 ccacgccgcc gtcctcgaag ttcatcacgc gctcccactt gaagccctcg gggaaggaca
     4621 gcttcaagta gtcggggatg tcggcggggt gcttcacgta ggccttggag ccgtacatga
     4681 actgagggga caggatgtcc caggcgaagg gcagggggcc acccttggtc accttcagct
     4741 tggcggtctg ggtgccctcg taggggcggc cctcgccctc gccctcgatc tcgaactcgt
     4801 ggccgttcac ggagccctcc atgtgcacct tgaagcgcat gaactccttg atgatggcca
     4861 tgttatcctc ctcgcccttg ctcacggcgg ccgctggcac ggctccggcc tcggcttcgt
     4921 cttcgacgag agtctcgacc tcgatctccg ttccgccgat gttcagtttg gtggttttgc
     4981 ggatatctcc gtgaatcaat atgtgctcgt ggatcaggac gcgcaggtag tgtcccaaca
     5041 acccccaaca atttttactc atcagatcaa taatcgtgtg acctacggtg gagccataga
     5101 cgctcaggac gccaaaacct tcgggcccca aaatgaagag aattgggaac ataccccagc
     5161 tcacgaaaaa cagccatgcc atgccggtca cgacctggcg gcaccgaccc tttggcacag
     5221 tatgataacc ctcgatatat gctttggcgg cgtgaaaaaa tgtgttcgcg ccatagcaca
     5281 atccaagaca aaagaagatg actttaacat agccggttgc catggcgctg gtagcccccc
     5341 acacgatagt cccgatgtct gagacaagga gtcccatggt tctcctgctg tagtcgttgc
     5401 tcaggccggt gaggttgctc aggcggataa ggatgacagg acaagtgagc agccactctg
     5461 catagcgcag ccactgcacc cggtgtcctg tggcaaggta gagcatagag ggattcttaa
     5521 actcaaaaaa gaactcgaga atcaccttaa ccatttcaat ggcgcacaca tagatctcct
     5581 cccagccgca tgtagatttc caggtttggt aggcatagaa catcagcagc aaaatgctga
     5641 atcctgctgc aagccactgc aggacatttg acgcggtctg agcgccgttc gtgccgcgag
     5701 attcaatcca tccggcacag taacattgat cctcagggac caggacggac ccgttcacca
     5761 ccacaggatt agtaacgaac aaaagttcgc gtccgacggc agacaaagcg ccgccatagt
     5821 ccatggtggc tagcataact tcgtataaag tatcctatac gaagttattt gccttaaccc
     5881 agaaattatc actgttattc tttagaatgg tgcaaagaat aacttcgtat aatgtatgct
     5941 atacgaagtt atgaattcga tatcaagctt atcgataatc aacctctgga ttacaaaatt
     6001 tgtgaaagat tgactggtat tcttaactat gttgctcctt ttacgctatg tggatacgct
     6061 gctttaatgc ctttgtatca tgctattgct tcccgtatgg ctttcatttt ctcctccttg
     6121 tataaatcct ggttgctgtc tctttatgag gagttgtggc ccgttgtcag gcaacgtggc
     6181 gtggtgtgca ctgtgtttgc tgacgcaacc cccactggtt ggggcattgc caccacctgt
     6241 cagctccttt ccgggacttt cgctttcccc ctccctattg ccacggcgga actcatcgcc
     6301 gcctgccttg cccgctgctg gacaggggct cggctgttgg gcactgacaa ttccgtggtg
     6361 ttgtcgggga aatcatcgtc ctttccttgg ctgctcgcct atgttgccac ctggattctg
     6421 cgcgggacgt ccttctgcta cgtcccttcg gccctcaatc cagcggacct tccttcccgc
     6481 ggcctgctgc cggctctgcg gcctcttccg cgtcttcgcc ttcgccctca gacgagtcgg
     6541 atctcccttt gggccgcctc cccgcatcga taccgagcgc tgctcgagag atctacgggt
     6601 ggcatccctg tgacccctcc ccagtgcctc tcctggccct ggaagttgcc actccagtgc
     6661 ccaccagcct tgtcctaata aaattaagtt gcatcatttt gtctgactag gtgtccttct
     6721 ataatattat ggggtggagg ggggtggtat ggagcaaggg gcaagttggg aagacaacct
     6781 gtagggcctg cggggtctat tgggaaccaa gctggagtgc agtggcacaa tcttggctca
     6841 ctgcaatctc cgcctcctgg gttcaagcga ttctcctgcc tcagcctccc gagttgttgg
     6901 gattccaggc atgcatgacc aggctcagct aatttttgtt tttttggtag agacggggtt
     6961 tcaccatatt ggccaggctg gtctccaact cctaatctca ggtgatctac ccaccttggc
     7021 ctcccaaatt gctgggatta caggcgtgaa ccactgctcc cttccctgtc cttctgattt
     7081 tgtaggtaac cacgtgcgga ccgagcggcc gcaggaaccc ctagtgatgg agttggccac
     7141 tccctctctg cgcgctcgct cgctcactga ggccgggcga ccaaaggtcg cccgacgccc
     7201 gggctttgcc cgggcggcct cagtgagcga gcgagcgcgc a
//
