>Addgene plasmid #20297 | pAAV-EF1a-double floxed-hChR2(H134R)-mCherry-WPRE-HGHpA | addgene partial sequence | sequence record 50606 | mCherry-R 5'-TTGGTCACCTTCAGCTTGG-3'
GCCCTCGATCTCGAACTCGTGGCCGTTCACGGAGCCCTCCATGTGCACCTTGAAGCGCATGAACTCCTTG
ATGATGGCCATGTTATCCTCCTCGCCCTTGCTCACGGCGGCCGCTGGCACGGCTCCGGCCTCGGCTTCGT
CTTCGACGAGAGTCTCGACCTCGATCTCCGTTCCGCCGATGTTCAGTTTGGTGGTTTTGCGGATATCTCC
GTGAATCAATATGTGCTCGTGGATCAGGACGCGCAGGTAGTGTCCCAACAACCCCCAACAATTTTTACTC
ATCAGATCAATAATCGTGTGACCTACGGTGGAGCCATAGACGCTCAGGACGCCAAAACCTTCGGGCCCCA
AAATGAAGAGAATTGGGAACATACCCCAGCTCACGAAAAACAGCCATGCCATGCCGGTCACGACCTGGCG
GCACCGACCCTTTGGCACAGTATGATAACCCTCGATATATGCTTTGGCGGCGTGAAAAAATGTGTTCGCG
CCATAGCACAATCCAAGACAAAAGAAGATGACTTTAACATAGCCGGTTGCCATGGCGCTGGTAGCCCCCC
ACACGATAGTCCCGATGTCTGAGACAAGGAGTCCCATGGTTCTCCTGCTGTAGTCGTTGCTCAGGCCGGT
GAGGTTGCTCAGGCGGATAAGGATGACAGGACAAGTGAGCAGCCACTCTGCATAGCGCAGCCACTGCACC
CGGTGTCCTGTGGCAAGGTAGAGCATAGAG
