>Addgene plasmid #20297 | pAAV-EF1a-double floxed-hChR2(H134R)-mCherry-WPRE-HGHpA | addgene partial sequence | sequence record 117776 | EF1a-F 5'-TCAAGCCTCAGACAGTGGTTC-3'
TCCTCTAGAGTCGACTCCGGAATAACTTCGTATAGGATACTTTATACGAAGTTATGCAGAATGGTAGCTG
GATTGTAGCTGCTATTAGCAATATGAAACCTCTTAATAACTTCGTATAGCATACATTATACGAAGTTATG
GCGCGCCCTATTACTTGTACAGCTCGTCCATGCCGCCGGTGGAGTGGCGGCCCTCGGCGCGTTCGTACTG
TTCCACGATGGTGTAGTCCTCGTTGTGGGAGGTGATGTCCAACTTGATGTTGACGTTGTAGGCGCCGGGC
AGCTGCACGGGCTTCTTGGCCTTGTAGGTGGTCTTGACCTCAGCGTCGTAGTGGCCGCCGTCCTTCAGCT
TCAGCCTCTGCTTGATCTCGCCCTTCAGGGCGCCGTCCTCGGGGTACATCCGCTCGGAGGAGGCCTCCCA
GCCCATGGTCTTCTTCTGCATTACGGGGCCGTCGGAGGGGAAGTTGGTGCCGCGCAGCTTCACCTTGTAG
ATGAACTCGCCGTCCTGCAGGGAGGAGTCCTGGGTCACGGTCACCACGCCGCCGTCCTCGAAGTTCATCA
CGCGCTCCCACTTGAAGCCCTCGGGGAAGGACAGCTTCAAGTAGTCGGGGATGTCGGCGGGGTGCTTCAC
GTAGGCCTTGGAGCCGTACATGAACTGAGGGGACAGGATGTCCCAGGCGAAGGGCAGGGGGCCACCCTTG
GTCACCTTCAGCTTGGCGGTCTGGG
