>Addgene plasmid #20297 | pAAV-EF1a-double floxed-hChR2(H134R)-mCherry-WPRE-HGHpA | addgene partial sequence | sequence record 117777 | WPRE-R 5'-CATAGCGTAAAAGGAGCAACA-3'
TTTTGTAATCCAGAGGTTGATTATCGATAAGCTTGATATCGAATTCATAACTTCGTATAGCATACATTAT
ACGAAGTTATTCTTTGCACCATTCTAAAGAATAACAGTGATAATTTCTGGGTTAAGGCAAATAACTTCGT
ATAGGATACTTTATACGAAGTTATGCTAGCCACCATGGACTATGGCGGCGCTTTGTCTGCCGTCGGACGC
GAACTTTTGTTCGTTACTAATCCTGTGGTGGTGAACGGGTCCGTCCTGGTCCCTGAGGATCAATGTTACT
GTGCCGGATGGATTGAATCTCGCGGCACGAACGGCGCTCAGACCGCGTCAAATGTCCTGCAGTGGCTTGC
AGCAGGATTCAGCATTTTGCTGCTGATGTTCTATGCCTACCAAACCTGGAAATCTACATGCGGCTGGGAG
GAGATCTATGTGTGCGCCATTGAAATGGTTAAGGTGATTCTCGAGTTCTTTTTTGAGTTTAAGAATCCCT
CTATGCTCTACCTTGCCACAGGACACCGGGTGCAGTGGCTGCGCTATGCAGAGTGGCTGCTCACTTGTCC
TGTCATCCTTATCCGCCTGAGCAACCTCACCGGCCTGAGCAACGACTACAGCAGGAGAACCATGGGACTC
CTTGTCTCAGACATCGGGACTATCGTGTGGGGGGCTACCAGCGCCATGGCAACCGGCTATGTTAAAGTCA
TCTTCTTTTGTCTTGGATTGTGCTATGGCGCGAACACATTTTTTCACGCCGCCAAAGCATATATCGAGGG
TTATCATACTGTG
